Addgene plasmid #137066: pelB-MBP-HtrA-ss
Purpose: E. coli expression clone (T7lac promoter) for mature HtrA (aa 28-474) from B. burgdorferi with N-terminal PelB signal peptide + His10 + mature maltose binding protein + TEV protease cleavage
Depositing lab: Debra Hansen. Depositing organization: Arizona State University. Publication: Membrane directed expression in Escherichia coli of BBA57 and other virulence factors from the Lyme disease agent Borrelia burgdorferi. Robertson KE, Truong CD, Craciunescu FM, Chiu PL, Fromme P, Hansen DT. Sci Rep. 2019 Nov 26;9(1):17606. doi: 10.1038/s41598-019-53830-x. PubMed 31772280.
Backbone
  Vector backbone: pelB-MBP (DNASU access no. EvNO00813783)
  Vector type: Bacterial Expression
Growth in bacteria
  Bacterial resistance: Kanamycin, 50 μg/mL
  Growth temperature: 37°C
  Growth strain: DH5alpha
  Copy number: Low Copy
Gene/Insert
  Gene/Insert name: AAC66500.2 (alt name: HtrA BbHtrA BB0104)
  Species: Borrelia burgdorferi B31
  Mutation: mature HtrA: lacks the HtrA signal peptide
  Entrez Gene: BB_0104 (a.k.a. BB_0104)
  Promoter: T7lac
  Tag / fusion protein: PelB signal peptide + His10 + maltose binding protein + TEV protease cleavage (N terminal on backbone)
  Cloning method: Ligation Independent Cloning
  Sequencing primers: 5′ GAAAGGTGAAATCATGCCGAACATC; 3′ GCTAGTTATTGCTCAGCGG
Terms and licenses: Academic/Nonprofit Terms; Industry Terms: Not Available to Industry
Depositor comments: This plasmid uses the T7lac promoter to express in E. coli the mature (lacking the signal peptide), wild-type protein containing an N-terminal PelB signal peptide + His10 + mature maltose binding protein + TEV protease cleavage site. The gene encoding the protein does not have the same DNA sequence as B. burgdorferi because the gene has been optimized for expression in E. coli. After TEV cleavage, the target protein has an added A residue at the N-terminus of the mature protein.
How to cite: pelB-MBP-HtrA-ss was a gift from Debra Hansen (Addgene plasmid # 137066 ; http://n2t.net/addgene:137066 ; RRID:Addgene_137066)
