[The description below was written by a language model from this plasmid's Addgene catalogue record and pLannotate feature annotations shown in this document.]
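Description:
pelB-MBP-HtrA-ss is a 7.8 kb bacterial expression plasmid built on the pelB-MBP backbone, a pET-style vector for T7-driven protein production in E. coli. It is selected with kanamycin through an aph(3')-Ia (KanR) cassette and replicates from a ColE1/pMB1-type origin. The adjacent rop gene and bom region are consistent with the low copy number given in the record. An f1 origin is also present, along with remnant tetracycline-resistance fragments that appear to be backbone leftovers rather than functional markers. A plasmid-borne lacI gene with its own promoter supplies lac repressor. The repressor binds the lac operator immediately downstream of the T7 promoter, so this T7lac arrangement stays repressed until IPTG is added in a host that provides T7 RNA polymerase.

The expression cassette runs from the T7 gene 10 ribosome binding site to the T7 terminator. It encodes a PelB signal peptide, a polyhistidine tag (His10 per the depositor; the automated annotation picks up eight residues), mature maltose binding protein, a TEV protease site, and then mature HtrA (BB0104, residues 28–474) from Borrelia burgdorferi B31. The HtrA coding region is wild type in protein sequence, lacks its native signal peptide, has been codon-optimized for E. coli, and was inserted by ligation-independent cloning. It is not annotated in the feature table but corresponds to the unannotated gap after the TEV site. The PelB leader directs the fusion toward the Sec export pathway and periplasm, MBP aids solubility, and the His tag allows affinity purification. TEV cleavage releases HtrA carrying one extra N-terminal alanine. A short His fragment and another tag fragment are annotated downstream of the insert. The record does not say whether these are translated.
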