Features (pLannotate 1.2.2; 22 found; start..end, strand, type, name):
     13..441     +  rep_origin     f1 ori (sequence partly withheld): f1 bacteriophage origin of replication; arrow indicates direction of (+) strand synthesis
    494..551     +  promoter       AmpR promoter (fragment): bla
    560..1375    -  CDS            KanR: aminoglycoside phosphotransferase; aph(3')-Ia; confers resistance to kanamycin in bacteria or G418 (Geneticin®) in eukaryotes
   1497..2085    +  rep_origin     ori: high-copy-number ColE1/pMB1/pBR322/pUC origin of replication
   2271..2410    -  misc_feature   bom: basis of mobility region from pBR322
   2512..2703    -  CDS            rop: Rop protein, which maintains plasmids at low copy number; rop
   2720..3100    +  CDS            YPB1_ECOLX: Protein predicted: Swiss-Prot protein existence level 4. From Escherichia coli.
   3172..3463    -  CDS            TcR (fragment): tetracycline efflux protein; tet; confers resistance to tetracycline
   3478..3499    -  protein_bind   CAP binding site: CAP binding activates transcription in the presence of cAMP. E. coli catabolite activator protein
   3512..4594    -  CDS            lacI: lac repressor; lacI; The lac repressor binds to the lac operator to inhibit transcription in E. coli. This inhibition can be relieved by adding lactose or isopropyl-β-D-thiogalactopyranoside (IPTG).
   4595..4672    -  promoter       lacI promoter: lacI
   4680..4959    -  CDS            TcR (fragment): tetracycline efflux protein; tet; confers resistance to tetracycline
   4981..4999    +  promoter       T7 promoter: promoter for bacteriophage T7 RNA polymerase
   5000..5024    +  protein_bind   lac operator: The lac repressor binds to the lac operator to inhibit transcription in E. coli. This inhibition can be relieved by adding lactose or isopropyl-β-D-thiogalactopyranoside (IPTG). lac repressor encoded by lacI
   5039..5061    +  RBS            RBS: efficient ribosome binding site from bacteriophage T7 gene 10 (Olins and Rangwala, 1989)
   5069..5134    +  sig_peptide    pelB signal sequence: leader peptide for secretion; pelB (fragment)
   5177..5200    +  CDS            8xHis: 8xHis affinity tag
   5207..6307    +  CDS            MBP: maltose binding protein from E. coli; malE (mutated); This version of the gene does not encode a signal sequence, so MBP will remain in the cytosol.
   6317..6333    +  CDS            TEV site (fragment): tobacco etch virus (TEV) protease recognition and cleavage site
   7688..7705    +  CDS            9xHis (fragment): 9xHis affinity tag
   7715..7764    +  CDS            SET1 (fragment): solubility-enhancement tag derived from T7 phage gene 10B
   7772..7819    +  terminator     T7 terminator: transcription terminator for bacteriophage T7 RNA polymerase
>Addgene plasmid #137066 | pelB-MBP-HtrA-ss | addgene full sequence | sequence record 291956 | Addgene NGS Result
TTGGCGAATGGG
[124 nt withheld, positions 13-136]
C
[91 nt withheld, positions 138-228]
A
[49 nt withheld, positions 230-278]
CCTTTGACGTTGGAGTCCACGTTCTTT
[37 nt withheld, positions 306-342]
ACCCTATCTCGGTCTATTCTTTTGATTTATAAGGGATTTTGCCGATTTCGGCCTATTGGTTAAAAAATGA
GCTGATTTAACAAAAATTTAACGCGAATTTTAACAAAATATTAACGCTTACAATTTAGGTGGCACTTTTC
GGGGAAATGTGCGCGGAACCCCTATTTGTTTATTTTTCTAAATACATTCAAATATGTATCCGCTCATGAA
TTAATTCTTAGAAAAACTCATCGAGCATCAAATGAAACTGCAATTTATTCATATCAGGATTATCAATACC
ATATTTTTGAAAAAGCCGTTTCTGTAATGAAGGAGAAAACTCACCGAGGCAGTTCCATAGGATGGCAAGA
TCCTGGTATCGGTCTGCGATTCCGACTCGTCCAACATCAATACAACCTATTAATTTCCCCTCGTCAAAAA
TAAGGTTATCAAGTGAGAAATCACCATGAGTGACGACTGAATCCGGTGAGAATGGCAAAAGTTTATGCAT
TTCTTTCCAGACTTGTTCAACAGGCCAGCCATTACGCTCGTCATCAAAATCACTCGCATCAACCAAACCG
TTATTCATTCGTGATTGCGCCTGAGCGAGACGAAATACGCGATCGCTGTTAAAAGGACAATTACAAACAG
GAATCGAATGCAACCGGCGCAGGAACACTGCCAGCGCATCAACAATATTTTCACCTGAATCAGGATATTC
TTCTAATACCTGGAATGCTGTTTTCCCGGGGATCGCAGTGGTGAGTAACCATGCATCATCAGGAGTACGG
ATAAAATGCTTGATGGTCGGAAGAGGCATAAATTCCGTCAGCCAGTTTAGTCTGACCATCTCATCTGTAA
CATCATTGGCAACGCTACCTTTGCCATGTTTCAGAAACAACTCTGGCGCATCGGGCTTCCCATACAATCG
ATAGATTGTCGCACCTGATTGCCCGACATTATCGCGAGCCCATTTATACCCATATAAATCAGCATCCATG
TTGGAATTTAATCGCGGCCTAGAGCAAGACGTTTCCCGTTGAATATGGCTCATAACACCCCTTGTATTAC
TGTTTATGTAAGCAGACAGTTTTATTGTTCATGACCAAAATCCCTTAACGTGAGTTTTCGTTCCACTGAG
CGTCAGACCCCGTAGAAAAGATCAAAGGATCTTCTTGAGATCCTTTTTTTCTGCGCGTAATCTGCTGCTT
GCAAACAAAAAAACCACCGCTACCAGCGGTGGTTTGTTTGCCGGATCAAGAGCTACCAACTCTTTTTCCG
AAGGTAACTGGCTTCAGCAGAGCGCAGATACCAAATACTGTCCTTCTAGTGTAGCCGTAGTTAGGCCACC
ACTTCAAGAACTCTGTAGCACCGCCTACATACCTCGCTCTGCTAATCCTGTTACCAGTGGCTGCTGCCAG
TGGCGATAAGTCGTGTCTTACCGGGTTGGACTCAAGACGATAGTTACCGGATAAGGCGCAGCGGTCGGGC
TGAACGGGGGGTTCGTGCACACAGCCCAGCTTGGAGCGAACGACCTACACCGAACTGAGATACCTACAGC
GTGAGCTATGAGAAAGCGCCACGCTTCCCGAAGGGAGAAAGGCGGACAGGTATCCGGTAAGCGGCAGGGT
CGGAACAGGAGAGCGCACGAGGGAGCTTCCAGGGGGAAACGCCTGGTATCTTTATAGTCCTGTCGGGTTT
CGCCACCTCTGACTTGAGCGTCGATTTTTGTGATGCTCGTCAGGGGGGCGGAGCCTATGGAAAAACGCCA
GCAACGCGGCCTTTTTACGGTTCCTGGCCTTTTGCTGGCCTTTTGCTCACATGTTCTTTCCTGCGTTATC
CCCTGATTCTGTGGATAACCGTATTACCGCCTTTGAGTGAGCTGATACCGCTCGCCGCAGCCGAACGACC
GAGCGCAGCGAGTCAGTGAGCGAGGAAGCGGAAGAGCGCCTGATGCGGTATTTTCTCCTTACGCATCTGT
GCGGTATTTCACACCGCAATGGTGCACTCTCAGTACAATCTGCTCTGATGCCGCATAGTTAAGCCAGTAT
ACACTCCGCTATCGCTACGTGACTGGGTCATGGCTGCGCCCCGACACCCGCCAACACCCGCTGACGCGCC
CTGACGGGCTTGTCTGCTCCCGGCATCCGCTTACAGACAAGCTGTGACCGTCTCCGGGAGCTGCATGTGT
CAGAGGTTTTCACCGTCATCACCGAAACGCGCGAGGCAGCTGCGGTAAAGCTCATCAGCGTGGTCGTGAA
GCGATTCACAGATGTCTGCCTGTTCATCCGCGTCCAGCTCGTTGAGTTTCTCCAGAAGCGTTAATGTCTG
GCTTCTGATAAAGCGGGCCATGTTAAGGGCGGTTTTTTCCTGTTTGGTCACTGATGCCTCCGTGTAAGGG
GGATTTCTGTTCATGGGGGTAATGATACCGATGAAACGAGAGAGGATGCTCACGATACGGGTTACTGATG
ATGAACATGCCCGGTTACTGGAACGTTGTGAGGGTAAACAACTGGCGGTATGGATGCGGCGGGACCAGAG
AAAAATCACTCAGGGTCAATGCCAGCGCTTCGTTAATACAGATGTAGGTGTTCCACAGGGTAGCCAGCAG
CATCCTGCGATGCAGATCCGGAACATAATGGTGCAGGGCGCTGACTTCCGCGTTTCCAGACTTTACGAAA
CACGGAAACCGAAGACCATTCATGTTGTTGCTCAGGTCGCAGACGTTTTGCAGCAGCAGTCGCTTCACGT
TCGCTCGCGTATCGGTGATTCATTCTGCTAACCAGTAAGGCAACCCCGCCAGCCTAGCCGGGTCCTCAAC
GACAGGAGCACGATCATGCGCACCCGTGGGGCCGCCATGCCGGCGATAATGGCCTGCTTCTCGCCGAAAC
GTTTGGTGGCGGGACCAGTGACGAAGGCTTGAGCGAGGGCGTGCAAGATTCCGAATACCGCAAGCGACAG
GCCGATCATCGTCGCGCTCCAGCGAAAGCGGTCCTCGCCGAAAATGACCCAGAGCGCTGCCGGCACCTGT
CCTACGAGTTGCATGATAAAGAAGACAGTCATAAGTGCGGCGACGATAGTCATGCCCCGCGCCCACCGGA
AGGAGCTGACTGGGTTGAAGGCTCTCAAGGGCATCGGTCGAGATCCCGGTGCCTAATGAGTGAGCTAACT
TACATTAATTGCGTTGCGCTCACTGCCCGCTTTCCAGTCGGGAAACCTGTCGTGCCAGCTGCATTAATGA
ATCGGCCAACGCGCGGGGAGAGGCGGTTTGCGTATTGGGCGCCAGGGTGGTTTTTCTTTTCACCAGTGAG
ACGGGCAACAGCTGATTGCCCTTCACCGCCTGGCCCTGAGAGAGTTGCAGCAAGCGGTCCACGCTGGTTT
GCCCCAGCAGGCGAAAATCCTGTTTGATGGTGGTTAACGGCGGGATATAACATGAGCTGTCTTCGGTATC
GTCGTATCCCACTACCGAGATATCCGCACCAACGCGCAGCCCGGACTCGGTAATGGCGCGCATTGCGCCC
AGCGCCATCTGATCGTTGGCAACCAGCATCGCAGTGGGAACGATGCCCTCATTCAGCATTTGCATGGTTT
GTTGAAAACCGGACATGGCACTCCAGTCGCCTTCCCGTTCCGCTATCGGCTGAATTTGATTGCGAGTGAG
ATATTTATGCCAGCCAGCCAGACGCAGACGCGCCGAGACAGAACTTAATGGGCCCGCTAACAGCGCGATT
TGCTGGTGACCCAATGCGACCAGATGCTCCACGCCCAGTCGCGTACCGTCTTCATGGGAGAAAATAATAC
TGTTGATGGGTGTCTGGTCAGAGACATCAAGAAATAACGCCGGAACATTAGTGCAGGCAGCTTCCACAGC
AATGGCATCCTGGTCATCCAGCGGATAGTTAATGATCAGCCCACTGACGCGTTGCGCGAGAAGATTGTGC
ACCGCCGCTTTACAGGCTTCGACGCCGCTTCGTTCTACCATCGACACCACCACGCTGGCACCCAGTTGAT
CGGCGCGAGATTTAATCGCCGCGACAATTTGCGACGGCGCGTGCAGGGCCAGACTGGAGGTGGCAACGCC
AATCAGCAACGACTGTTTGCCCGCCAGTTGTTGTGCCACGCGGTTGGGAATGTAATTCAGCTCCGCCATC
GCCGCTTCCACTTTTTCCCGCGTTTTCGCAGAAACGTGGCTGGCCTGGTTCACCACGCGGGAAACGGTCT
GATAAGAGACACCGGCATACTCTGCGACATCGTATAACGTTACTGGTTTCACATTCACCACCCTGAATTG
ACTCTCTTCCGGGCGCTATCATGCCATACCGCGAAAGGTTTTGCGCCATTCGATGGTGTCCGGGATCTCG
ACGCTCTCCCTTATGCGACTCCTGCATTAGGAAGCAGCCCAGTAGTAGGTTGAGGCCGTTGAGCACCGCC
GCCGCAAGGAATGGTGCATGCAAGGAGATGGCGCCCAACAGTCCCCCGGCCACGGGGCCTGCCACCATAC
CCACGCCGAAACAAGCGCTCATGAGCCCGAAGTGGCGAGCCCGATCTTCCCCATCGGTGATGTCGGCGAT
ATAGGCGCCAGCAACCGCACCTGTGGCGCCGGTGATGCCGGCCACGATGCGTCCGGCGTAGAGGATCGAG
ATCTCGATCCCGCGAAATTAATACGACTCACTATAGGGGAATTGTGAGCGGATAACAATTCCCCTCTAGA
AATAATTTTGTTTAACTTTAAGAAGGAGATATACATATGAAATACCTGCTGCCGACCGCTGCTGCTGGTC
TGCTGCTTCTCGCTGCCCAGCCGGCGATGGCCATGGATATCGGAATTAATTCGGATCCGAATTCGAGCTC
ACATCACCATCACCATCACCATCACCATCACCCCATGAAAATCGAAGAAGGTAAACTGGTAATCTGGATT
AACGGCGATAAAGGCTATAACGGTCTCGCTGAAGTCGGTAAGAAATTCGAGAAAGATACCGGAATTAAAG
TCACCGTTGAGCATCCGGATAAACTGGAAGAGAAATTCCCACAGGTTGCGGCAACTGGCGATGGCCCTGA
CATTATCTTCTGGGCACACGACCGCTTTGGTGGCTACGCTCAATCTGGCCTGTTGGCTGAAATCACCCCG
GACAAAGCGTTCCAGGACAAGCTGTATCCGTTTACCTGGGATGCCGTACGTTACAACGGCAAGCTGATTG
CTTACCCGATCGCTGTTGAAGCGTTATCGCTGATTTATAACAAAGATCTGCTGCCGAACCCGCCAAAAAC
CTGGGAAGAGATCCCGGCGCTGGATAAAGAACTGAAAGCGAAAGGTAAGAGCGCGCTGATGTTCAACCTG
CAAGAACCGTACTTCACCTGGCCGCTGATTGCTGCTGACGGGGGTTATGCGTTCAAGTATGAAAACGGCA
AGTACGACATTAAAGACGTGGGCGTGGATAACGCTGGCGCGAAAGCGGGTCTGACCTTCCTGGTTGACCT
GATTAAAAACAAACACATGAATGCAGACACCGATTACTCCATCGCAGAAGCTGCCTTTAATAAAGGCGAA
ACAGCGATGACCATCAACGGCCCGTGGGCATGGTCCAACATCGACACCAGCAAAGTGAATTATGGTGTAA
CGGTACTGCCGACCTTCAAGGGTCAACCATCCAAACCGTTCGTTGGCGTGCTGAGCGCAGGTATTAACGC
CGCCAGTCCGAACAAAGAGCTGGCAAAAGAGTTCCTCGAAAACTATCTGCTGACTGATGAAGGTCTGGAA
GCGGTTAATAAAGACAAACCGCTGGGTGCCGTAGCGCTGAAGTCTTACGAGGAAGAGTTGGCGAAAGATC
CACGTATTGCCGCCACTATGGAAAACGCCCAGAAAGGTGAAATCATGCCGAACATCCCGCAGATGTCCGC
TTTCTGGTATGCCGTGCGTACTGCGGTGATCAACGCCGCCAGCGGTCGTCAGACTGTCGATGAAGCCCTG
AAAGACGCGCAGACTCCGGGTAGCGAAAACCTGTACTTCCAAGCGAGCAACCGTAGCAACATCGTGTTTG
CGGAGGAAAAAGATAACACCGTTCGTGCGCTGCAAGACAGCTTCCGTGAGGTGAGCAAGAAAATTCTGCC
GAGCAGCGTTGAAGTGCACGCGACCGGTGTTATTAAGCAGAGCTTTCCGATCCCGTTCTTTTTCTTTGAT
ATGCCGGAGTTCGACAGCGAACGTAAAAGCAACTGGGCGGGTAGCGGCGTTATCATTGGCCGTGACAGCC
AGAAGAAAAGCCTGTTTTACGTGGTTACCAACAGCCACGTGGTTGATAAGGCGACCGAGCTGGAAGTGGT
TAGCTATGACAAGAAAAAGCACAAAGCGAAGCTGATCGGTAAAGATGAGAAAAAGGACATTGCGCTGATC
AGCTTCGAAAGCGACGATGCGACCATTAAGGTGGCGGATCTGGGCGACAGCGATAAACTGGAGATCGGTG
ACTGGGTGATGGCGGTTGGCAGCCCGTTCCAATTTAGCTTCACCGTGACCGCGGGTATCGTTAGCGGTCT
GCAGCGTAGCGCGAACCCGAACCTGCAGAGCCGTAACCTGTTCATTCAAACCGATGCGGCGATCAACCGT
GGTAACAGCGGCGGTCCGCTGGTGAACATCAAGGGTGAGGTTATCGGCATTAACGCGTGGATTGCGAGCA
ACAGCGGCGGTAACATCGGTCTGGGCTTTGCGATTCCGGTGAACAACATCAAAAGCACCGTTGACTTCTT
TCTGAAGGGTAAAAAGATTGAAAGCGCGTGGCTGGGCATCAGCTTCTACCCGCTGAAAACCCGTGATAGC
GAGGTGCTGAAGAGCCTGGGTGTGGAAAGCAACGACGTTAGCGCGGCGATCATTGCGAGCCTGTATCCGG
GCAGCCCGGCGGTTAAGAGCGGTCTGCGTGCGGGCGACATCATTATGAAAGTGAACGGTGTTAGCATGAG
CGTGTTTCAAGATGTTACCAGCTATATTAGCGACTTCTACGCGGGCGAGAAGGTTAACGTGGAAATCCTG
CGTGGCAACGTGAAAAAGAACATCGAGATTGTGCTGGCGGTTCGTCCGAAAGATAAGGAGCTGAGCAGCA
GCAAGATGCTGCCGGGTTTTGTGGTTTACCCGCTGGTTGAGGACATCAAAGCGCAGCTGAACCTGCGTAA
CTGGATTAAGGGTGTGGTTGTGGATTACATCGACAAAAACCTGGCGAGCAACATTAAAATGAAGAGCGGC
GACGTGATCCTGAGCGTTAACAGCAAAAGCGTGAGCAACCTGCGTGAGTTCTATGATGCGCTGGAAGTTG
GTAAAAACACCTACAAGATCCTGCGTGGCAACGACAGCTTTAAGATTACCTTCTAATAACTCGAGCACCA
CCACCACCACCACTGAGATCCGGCTGCTAACAAAGCCCGAAAGGAAGCTGAGTTGGCTGCTGCCACCGCT
GAGCAATAACTAGCATAACCCCTTGGGGCCTCTAAACGGGTCTTGAGGGGTTTTTTGCTGAAAGGAGGAA
CTATATCCGGA
